Addgene plasmid #12291: pCMV-M2-TLR2
Depositing lab: Bruce Beutler. Depositing organization: Scripps California (The Scripps Research Institute). Publication: Details of Toll-like receptor:adapter interaction revealed by germ-line mutagenesis. Jiang Z, Georgel P, Li C, Choe J, Crozat K, Rutschmann S, Du X, Bigby T, Mudd S, Sovath S, Wilson IA, Olson A, Beutler B. Proc Natl Acad Sci U S A. 2006 Jul 18. 103(29):10961-6. 10.1073/pnas.0603804103 PubMed 16832055.
Backbone
  Vector backbone: pFlag-CMV-1
  Backbone size w/o insert (bp): 4700
  Vector type: Mammalian Expression
Growth in bacteria
  Bacterial resistance: Ampicillin, 100 μg/mL
  Growth temperature: 37°C
  Growth strain: DH5alpha
  Copy number: High Copy
Gene/Insert
  Gene/Insert name: TLR2
  Species: M. musculus (mouse)
  Insert size (bp): 2283
  Mutation: M82I and H202Y; signal peptide (aa1-23) replaced with signal peptide from preprotrypsin
  GenBank ID: NM_011905
  Entrez Gene: Tlr2 (a.k.a. Ly105)
  Tag / fusion protein: FLAG (FLAG-M2) (N terminal on backbone)
  Cloning method: Restriction Enzyme; 5′ cloning site Not I (not destroyed); 3′ cloning site Bgl II (not destroyed)
  Sequencing primers: 5′ accatgtctgcacttctgatc
Terms and licenses: Academic/Nonprofit Terms; Industry Terms: Not Available to Industry
Depositor comments: Murine TLR2 expression vector was made by removing the original signal peptide and replacing it with the signal peptide from preprotrypsin. When compared to GenBank reference NP_036035.3, the TLR2 insert in this plasmid appears to be missing aa1-23 due to the removal of the endogenous TLR2 signal peptide. See associated publication for more information. Also, please note that Addgene's sequencing results identified additional mutations M82I and H202Y when compared to GenBank reference NP_036035.3. It is not known whether these mutations affect TLR2 function.
How to cite: pCMV-M2-TLR2 was a gift from Bruce Beutler (Addgene plasmid # 12291 ; http://n2t.net/addgene:12291 ; RRID:Addgene_12291)
