[The description below was written by a language model from this plasmid's Addgene catalogue record.]
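Description:
pCMV-M2-TLR2 is a mammalian expression plasmid built on the pFlag-CMV-1 backbone (about 4.7 kb without insert) that expresses an N-terminally FLAG-tagged form of mouse Toll-like receptor 2 (Tlr2, also known as Ly105). It is propagated in E. coli as a high-copy plasmid under ampicillin selection. The record provides no feature table and does not list a mammalian selection marker or the origin of replication. As the backbone and plasmid names indicate, expression in mammalian cells is driven by the CMV promoter.

The roughly 2.3 kb TLR2 coding sequence was inserted between NotI and BglII sites, both of which remain intact. The endogenous signal peptide (amino acids 1–23) was removed and replaced by the preprotrypsin signal peptide supplied by the vector. The backbone also supplies the FLAG (M2) epitope on the N-terminal side of the insert. In this arrangement the leader should direct the receptor into the secretory pathway and be cleaved off. That would leave the FLAG epitope at the extracellular N-terminus of the mature transmembrane protein, where anti-FLAG M2 antibody can reach it for detection or immunoprecipitation.

Repository sequencing found two substitutions relative to the reference protein, M82I and H202Y, and it is not known whether they affect TLR2 function. The construct comes from work that used germ-line mutagenesis to examine how Toll-like receptors interact with their signalling adapters. It is suited to transfection-based studies of TLR2 expression, signalling and protein interactions in mammalian cells.
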