>Addgene plasmid #12291 | pCMV-M2-TLR2 | addgene partial sequence | sequence record 19042 | CMV-F 5'-CGCAAATGGGCGGTAGGCGTG-3'
GTGAACCGTCAGAATTAATTCACCATGTCTGCACTTCTGATCCTAGCTCTTGTTGGAGCTGCAGTTGCTG
ACTACAAAGACGATGACGACAAGCTTGCGGCCGCTCAGGAGTCTCTGTCATGTGATGCTTCTGGGGTGTG
TGATGGCCGCTCCAGGTCTTTCACCTCTATTCCCTCCGGACTCACAGCAGCCATGAAAAGCCTTGACCTG
TCTTTCAACAAGATCACCTACATTGGCCATGGTGACCTCCGAGCGTGTGCGAACCTCCAGGTTCTGATTT
TGAAGTCCAGCAGAATCAATACAATAGAGGGAGACGCCTTTTATTCTCTGGGCAGTCTTGAACATTTGGA
TTTGTCTGATAATCACCTATCTAGTTTATCTTCCTCCTGGTTCGGGCCCCTTTCCTCTTTGAAATACTTA
AACTTAATGGGAAATCCTTACCAGACACTGGGGGTAACATCGCTTTTTCCCAATCTCACAAATTTACAAA
CCCTCAGGATAGGAAATGTAGAGACTTTCAGTGAGATAAGGAGAATAGATTTTGCTGGGCTGACTTCTCT
CAATGAACTTGAAATTAAGGCATTAAGTCTCCGGAATTATCAGTCCCAAAGTCTAAAGTCGATCCGCGAC
ATCCATTACCTGACTCTTCACTTAAGCGAGTCTGCTTTCCTGCTGGAGATTTTTGCAGATATTCTGAGTT
CTGTGAGATATTTAGAACTAAGAGATACTAACTTGGGCCAGGTTTCAGTTTTCACCACTGCCCGTAGATG
AAGTCAGCTCACCGAT
